>Addgene plasmid #133185 | pOPS0544 | addgene full sequence | sequence record 275268 | Addgene NGS Result
CGCTCTTGGACTCCTGTTGATAGATCCAGTAATGACCTCAGAACTCCATCTGGATTTGTTCAGAACGCTC
GGTTGCCGCCGGGCGTTTTTTATTGGTGAGAATCCAGGCAATTGTGTCTCAAAATCTCTGATGTTACATT
GCACAAGATAAAAATATATCATCATGAACAATAAAACTGTCTGCTTACATAAACAGTAATACAAGGGGTG
TTATGAGCCATATTCAGCGTGAAACGAGCTGTAGCCGTCCGCGTCTGAACAGCAACATGGATGCGGATCT
GTATGGCTATAAATGGGCGCGTGATAACGTGGGTCAGAGCGGCGCGACCATTTATCGTCTGTATGGCAAA
CCGGATGCGCCGGAACTGTTTCTGAAACATGGCAAAGGCAGCGTGGCGAACGATGTGACCGATGAAATGG
TGCGTCTGAACTGGCTGACCGAATTTATGCCGCTGCCGACCATTAAACATTTTATTCGCACCCCGGATGA
TGCGTGGCTGCTGACCACCGCGATTCCGGGCAAAACCGCGTTTCAGGTGCTGGAAGAATATCCGGATAGC
GGCGAAAACATTGTGGATGCGCTGGCCGTGTTTCTGCGTCGTCTGCATAGCATTCCGGTGTGCAACTGCC
CGTTTAACAGCGATCGTGTGTTTCGTCTGGCCCAGGCGCAGAGCCGTATGAACAACGGCCTGGTGGATGC
GAGCGATTTTGATGATGAACGTAACGGCTGGCCGGTGGAACAGGTGTGGAAAGAAATGCATAAACTGCTG
CCGTTTAGCCCGGATAGCGTGGTGACCCACGGCGATTTTAGCCTGGATAACCTGATTTTCGATGAAGGCA
AACTGATTGGCTGCATTGATGTGGGCCGTGTGGGCATTGCGGATCGTTATCAGGATCTGGCCATTCTGTG
GAACTGCCTGGGCGAATTTAGCCCGAGCCTGCAAAAACGTCTGTTTCAGAAATATGGCATTGATAATCCG
GATATGAACAAACTGCAATTTCATCTGATGCTGGATGAATTTTTCTAATAATTAATTGAACTACTTTTCC
GCTGCATAACCCTGCTTCGGGGTCATTATAGCGATTTTTTCGGTATATCCATCCTTTTTCGCACGATATA
CAGGATTTTGCCAAAGGGTTCGTGTAGACTTTCCTTGGTGTATCCAACGGCGTCAGCCGGGCAGGATAGG
TGAAGTAGGCCCACCCGCGAGCGGGTGTTCCTTCTTCACTGTCCCTTATTCGCACCTGGCGGTGCTCAAC
GGGAATCCTGCTCTGCGAGGCTGGCCGTAGGCCGGCCGCGATGCAGGTGGCTGCTGAACCCCCAGCCGGA
ACTGACCCCACAAGGCCCTAGCGTTTGCAATGCACCAGGTCATCATTGACCCAGGCGTGTTCCACCAGGC
CGCTGCCTCGCAACTCTTCGCAGGCTTCGCCGACCTGCTCGCGCCACTTCTTCACGCGGGTGGAATCCGA
TCCGCACATGAGGCGGAAGGTTTCCAGCTTGAGCGGGTACGGCTCCCGGTGCGAGCTGAAATAGTCGAAC
ATCCGTCGGGCCGTCGGCGACAGCTTGCGGTACTTCTCCCATATGAATTTCGTGTAGTGGTCGCCAGCAA
ACAGCACGACGATTTCCTCGTCGATCAGGACCTGGCAACGGGACGTTTTCTTGCCACGGTCCAGGACGCG
GAAGCGGTGCAGCAGCGACACCGATTCCAGGTGCCCAACGCGGTCGGACGTGAAGCCCATCGCCGTCGCC
TGTAGGCGCGACAGGCATTCCTCGGCCTTCGTGTAATACCGGCCATTGATCGACCAGCCCAGGTCCTGGC
AAAGCTCGTAGAACGTGAAGGTGATCGGCTCGCCGATAGGGGTGCGCTTCGCGTACTCCAACACCTGCTG
CCACACCAGTTCGTCATCGTCGGCCCGCAGCTCGACGCCGGTGTAGGTGATCTTCACGTCCTTGTTGACG
TGGAAAATGACCTTGTTTTGCAGCGCCTCGCGCGGGATTTTCTTGTTGCGCGTGGTGAACAGGGCAGAGC
GGGCCGTGTCGTTTGGCATCGCTCGCATCGTGTCCGGCCACGGCGCAATATCGAACAAGGAAAGCTGCAT
TTCCTTGATCTGCTGCTTCGTGTGTTTCAGCAACGCGGCCTGCTTGGCTTCGCTGACCTGTTTTGCCAGG
TCCTCGCCGGCGGTTTTTCGCTTCTTGGTCGTCATAGTTCCTCGCGTGTCGATGGTCATCGACTTCGCCA
AACCTGCCGCCTCCTGTTCGAGCCGACGCGAACGCTCCACGGCGGCCGATGGCGCGGGCAGGGCAGGGGG
AGCCAGTTGCACGCTGTCGCGCTCGATCTTGGCCGTAGCTTGCTGGACTATCGAGCCGACGGACTGGAAG
GTTTCGCGGGGCGCACGCATGACGGTGCGGCTTGCGATGGTTTCGGCATCCTCGGCGGAAAACCCCGCGT
CGATCAGTTCTTGCCTGTATGCCTTCCGGTCAAACGTCCGATTCATTCACCCTCCTTGCGGGATTGCCCC
GGAATTAATTCCCCGGATCGATCCGTCGATCTTGATCCCCTGCGCCATCAGATCCTTGGCGGCAAGAAAG
CCATCCAGTTTACTTTGCAGGGCTTCCCAACCTTACCAGAGGGCGCCCCAGCTGGCAATTCCGGTTCGCT
TGCTGTCCATAAAACCGCCCAGTCTAGCTATCGCCATGTAAGCCCACTGCAAGCTACCTGCTTTCTCTTT
GCGCTTGCGTTTTCCCTTGTCCAGATAGCCCAGTAGCTGACATTCATCCGGGGTCAGCACCGTTTCTGCG
GACTGGCTTTCTACGTGGCTGCCATTTTTGGGGTGAGGCCGTTCGCGGCCGAGGGGCGCAGCCCCTGGGG
GGATGGGAGGCCCGCGTTAGCGGGCCGGGAGGGTTCGAGAAGGGGGGGCACCCCCCTTCGGCGTGCGCGG
TCACGCGCACAGGGCGCAGCCCTGGTTAAAAACAAGGTTTATAAATATTGGTTTAAAAGCAGGTTAAAAG
ACAGGTTAGCGGTGGCCGAAAAACGGGCGGAAACCCTTGCAAATGCTGGATTTTCTGCCTGTGGACAGCC
CCTCAAATGTCAATAGGTGCGCCCCTCATCTGTCAGCACTCTGCCCCTCAAGTGTCAAGGATCGCGCCCC
TCATCTGTCAGTAGTCGCGCCCCTCAAGTGTCAATACCGCAGGGCACTTATCCCCAGGCTTGTCCACATC
ATCTGTGGGAAACTCGCGTAAAATCAGGCGTTTTCGCCGATTTGCGAGGCTGGCCAGCTCCACGTCGCCG
GCCGAAATCGAGCCTGCCCCTCATCTGTCAACGCCGCGCCGGGTGAGTCGGCCCCTCAAGTGTCAACGTC
CGCCCCTCATCTGTCAGTGAGGGCCAAGTTTTCCGCGAGGTATCCACAACGCCGGCGGCCCTACATGGCT
CTGCTGTAGTGAGTGGGTTGCGCTCCGGCAGCGGTCCTGATCCCCCGCAGAAAAAAAGGATCTCAAGAAG
ATCCTTTGATCTTTTCTACATTACTGCATGAGCTTGTGGAAGTGTGCTGAGCATAAATGATTCTCCTAGC
TGTTCTTTGGGTAAGTACGCCATCAGGACGTTGTGAGTGGCGCGATTTTTAGCGGCTGAAATCAGCCCTT
GAGCCTGTCGGCAAGTCGCGTCATGAGGTCCATGCGCTCATGCAGGATCGCCACGACCAACGCGGGTTCG
CCCGCACGCGGCAGGCAAAAAACGTAGTGGTGTTCGCAGCGGGCCATCCGCAGCGCGGGAAAGAGTTCGC
TCATGTCCTTAAACGGGCCTTCGCCGGCGGCAAGCCTGGCTATGCCCTGTTCCAGCTTAGCGATATAGCG
GCGCACCTGCGCCGCGCCCCACTCCCGGCGCGTGTAGCGGATGATGCCGCGTAGATCGGCTTCGGCCTCA
GCCGTGAGGATGTAGGCCGTCAAGCGCGATCCCCGCTGAGTTCTTCATCAAGAATTTCGCCGACGCTCTT
GGTGGACACCTTGCCGGCAAGCCCATCGTTGATGCGGTTCCCCAGCATGGTTTTCAGTTCCTGCCATGCC
TGATCGGCATCAGCGTCACCGGGGAACAGACGTTCGAGGGCGTATTGCTTAATGGTCTTGCCCTGCAAGG
CGGCCAGGGCTTTCAGGCTCTGGTGCTGCTGGTCCGTCATGTCGATTGTCAGGCGGCTCATTGGATAACC
TCCATAAAATACACGTAACCACATTAGCACATATGTGGGCGTGAGGCTACAGCGCGAGGCGCATTAAGGT
CGGGAAAATGCGCTAGGCGCATTTAAATTGCGTATTGCTGTAATGCGCCATGCCGGCTAGACTAGGCCCA
AATGGGTATACCCAATTTGACCAAGGGGGACGCGATGAGGGCGGCCAAGCACTACCGACAACTTCTATCC
ATCGACTTCAACATCGAGGCGCTGGCCTTCGTGCCTGGACCCGACGGCACACGCGGCCGGCGCATCCACG
TCCTGGGGCGCGAGGTCCGCGACCGGCCCGGCCTGGTCGAGTACCTTTCGCCGGCGTTCGGCTCGCGGGT
GGCGCTGGACGGCTACTGCAAGGCCAATTTCGATGCAGTGCTGCACCTGGCGTACCCCGATCATCAGCAA
TGGGGCCACGCATGAAGCGCCGAAGCTACGCCATGCTGCGCGCCGCTGCCGCGCTGGCCGTCCTGGTCGT
TGCCTCGCCGGCATGGGCCGAGCTGCGCGGCGAGGTCGTGCGCATCATCGACGGCGACACCATCGACGTG
CTGGTAGACAAGCAGCCGGTGCGCGTGCGCCTGGTGGACATTGACGCGCCGGAAAAGCGGCAAGCCTTCG
GCGAACGTGCGCGCCAGGCGCTGGCCGGCATGGTGTTCCGCCGGCACGTCCTGGTCGACGAGAAGGACAC
CGACCGTTACGGCCGCACGCTGGGCACCGTCTGGGTCAACATGGAGCTGGCCAGCCGGCCGCCGCAGCCG
CGCAACGTCAACGCCGCGATGGTTCACCAGGGCATGGCGTGGGCCTATCGCTTCCACGGCCGCGCGGCCG
ACCCTGAAATGCTGCGGCTCGAACAGGAGGCGCGAGGCAAGCGCGTCGGCCTCTGGTCCGATCCGCACGC
CGTCGAGCCGTGGAAATGGCGACGCGAGAGCAACAACCGGAGGGACGAAGGTTGAAGGTCGCCCGCATCT
ACCTGCGCGCCAGTACGGACGAGCAGAATCTTGAACGCCAGGAGAGCCTTGTAGCGGCCACGCGGGCCGC
CGGGTACTACGTCGCCGGCATCTACCGCGAGAAGGCGTCCGGCGCACGCGCCGACCGGCCCGAGCTGCTG
CGCATGATCGCGGACCTGCAACCTGGTGAAGTCGTCGTTGCGGAGAAGATCGACCGCATCAGCCGCTTGC
CGTTGGCCGAGGCCGAGCGCCTGGTTGCGTCGATCCGGGCCAAAGGGGCCAAGCTGGCCGTGCCTGGCGT
GGTGGACCTGTCGGAGCTGGCCGCCGAGGCGAACGGAGTGGCGAAAATCGTTCTGGAATCCGTCCAGGAC
ATGCTTTTGAAGCTCGCCTTGCAGATGGCCCGCGACGACTACGAGGATCGGCGCGAGCGTCAACGTCAGG
GTGTCCAGTTGGCGAAGGCCGCCGGCCGCTACACCGGCCGCAAACGTGACGCCGGCATGCACGACCGCAT
CATCACGCTTCGCTCCGGCGGATCGAGCATTGCCAAGACGGCCAAGCTGGTCGGATGCAGCCCGAGCCAG
GTCAAACGAGTGTGGGCGGCCTGGAACGCGCAGCAGCAAAAATAAAGCCGGGCAGTGCCCGGCTTTTCTC
ACCTTTTCGCGTCCCGCAGGGCCGCTGCGAGCGCCCTACCTAGATCCTCGCTTTCCCCCTCGGTGTAGTC
CGGCCAGGGCACGAAGGGCGCGGATGCGAACCTGTTGAGCAGGTCAGATCTAGGGCGGCGGATTTGTCCT
ACTCAGGAGAGCGTTCACCGACAAACAACAGATAAAACGAAAGGCCCAGTCTTTCGACTGAGCCTTTCGT
TTTATTTGATGCCTGCCGAATTCGGATCCGGAGCTCGACACGACATTGTCGTCACCTTTGTCGGGTCCGC
GACAAGCTTTTTGTTCCTCGATCCCGTATGTTTTCGCCTAAATATCTGAAACAGCAGCAAATTATTTTTC
GTTAGCTCAATCGGCCCACTTGGCACGAGTCTTGAAATTTATTGCGAGGCGGCGGAGCTGCCGGCCGCAT
CCGTGCGGCATAACCACGGTTGTGAACAAATGAAGGAAGGCCAAATGCGTAAAGGCGAAGAGCTGTTCAC
TGGTGTCGTCCCTATTCTGGTGGAACTGGATGGTGATGTCAACGGTCATAAGTTTTCCGTGCGTGGCGAG
GGTGAAGGTGACGCAACTAATGGTAAACTGACGCTGAAGTTCATCTGTACTACTGGTAAACTGCCGGTAC
CTTGGCCGACTCTGGTAACGACGCTGACTTATGGTGTTCAGTGCTTTGCTCGTTATCCGGACCATATGAA
GCAGCATGACTTCTTCAAGTCCGCCATGCCGGAAGGCTATGTGCAGGAACGCACGATTTCCTTTAAGGAT
GACGGCACGTACAAAACGCGTGCGGAAGTGAAATTTGAAGGCGATACCCTGGTAAACCGCATTGAGCTGA
AAGGCATTGACTTTAAAGAAGATGGCAATATCCTGGGCCATAAGCTGGAATACAATTTTAACAGCCACAA
TGTTTACATCACCGCCGATAAACAAAAAAATGGCATTAAAGCGAATTTTAAAATTCGCCACAACGTTGAG
GATGGCAGCGTGCAGCTGGCTGATCACTACCAGCAAAACACTCCAATCGGTGATGGTCCTGTTCTGCTGC
CAGACAATCACTATCTGAGCACGCAAAGCGTTCTGTCTAAAGATCCGAACGAGAAACGCGATCATATGGT
TCTGCTGGAGTTCGTAACCGCAGCGGGCATCACGCATGGTATGGATGAACTGTACAAATGAGCTTATGAT
GAGCCTCCGTTTTACAACGTCGTGACTGGG
Features (pLannotate 1.2.2; 14 found; start..end, strand, type, name):
      9..103     +  terminator     lambda t0 terminator: transcription terminator from phage lambda
    213..1025    +  CDS            aphA1: KKA1_ECOLX - Also known as nptI. Protein inferred from homology: Swiss-Prot protein existence level 3. Resistance to kanamycin and structurally-related aminoglycosides, including amikacin. From Escherichia coli.
   1179..1287    +  oriT           oriT: incP origin of transfer
   1348..2496    -  CDS            trfA: trans-acting replication protein that binds to and activates oriV
   2548..2829    -  CDS            tnpA (fragment): TN5P_ECOLX - Also known as tnp. Experimental evidence at protein level: Swiss-Prot protein existence level 1. Mediates transposition of transposon Tn5 by a 'cut and paste' mechanism. First, the monomeric transposase binds the 19 bp inverted DNA repeats flanking the transposon. Then, dimerization of the DNA- bound transposase creates a synaptic DNA complex. After nicking of the first DNA strand, excision of the transposon proceeds through a series of intermediates. The transposase then mediates the insertion of the transposon at a new site by strand transfer. The activity of the wild- type tran
   2889..3420    -  rep_origin     oriV: incP origin of replication
   3476..3511    -  rep_origin     CloDF13 ori (fragment): Plasmids containing the CloDF13 (CDF) origin of replication can be propagated in E. coli cells that contain additional plasmids with compatible origins.
   3635..3943    -  CDS            parE: PARE_ECOLX - Experimental evidence at protein level: Swiss-Prot protein existence level 1. Toxin component of a type II toxin-antitoxin (TA) system involved in plasmid partition. Acts by inhibiting DNA gyrase, converting supercoiled plasmid DNA into a singly cleaved linear form in an ATP-dependent fashion. To do so it probably interacts with one of the gyrase subunits. Gyrase inhibition is prevented by antitoxin ParD, and is reversed in vitro by incubation with ParD. In cells that have lost the plasmid filamentation and growth inhibition occur; this is suppressed when ParD is supplied in trans
   3943..4191    -  CDS            parD: PARD_ECOLX - Experimental evidence at protein level: Swiss-Prot protein existence level 1. Antitoxin component of a type II toxin-antitoxin (TA) system involved in plasmid partition. Inhibits the anti-DNA gyrase activity of toxin ParE; reverses and restores gyrase catalytic activity in vitro. The parDE operon alone is capable of stabilizing an RK2-derived minireplicon under defined growth conditions in several different Gram- negative bacteria. It does so by the post-segregational killing (PSK) of plasmid-free cells, also referred to as a plasmid addiction system. Binds its own promoter, autor
   4320..5162    +  CDS            parB: PARB4_ECOLX - Protein predicted: Swiss-Prot protein existence level 4. Involved in plasmid partition. From Escherichia coli.
   5126..5782    +  CDS            parA: PARA4_ECOLX - Protein inferred from homology: Swiss-Prot protein existence level 3. Involved in plasmid partition. From Escherichia coli.
   5942..6028    -  terminator     rrnB T1 terminator: Escherichia coli rrnB; transcription terminator T1 from the E. coli rrnB gene
   6275..6988    +  CDS            superfolder GFP: GFP variant that folds robustly even when fused to poorly folded proteins (Pédelacq et al., 2006)
   7008..7030    +  CDS            lacZα (fragment): LacZα fragment of β-galactosidase; lacZ fragment
