[The description below was written by a language model from this plasmid's Addgene catalogue record and pLannotate feature annotations shown in this document.]
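Description:
pOPS0544 is a low-copy, broad-host-range bacterial reporter plasmid built on the pOGG026 backbone and assembled from Golden Gate-domesticated modules. The 7,030-nt sequence carries the incP (RK2-type) replication system, with oriV and the trans-acting replication protein gene trfA, along with an incP oriT that allows conjugative mobilisation from a donor strain supplying transfer functions; the recorded propagation host is a conjugation-competent E. coli strain. Selection is by kanamycin through aphA1 (nptI). Stable inheritance without antibiotic pressure is supported by the par region, comprising parA and parB partition genes and the parDE toxin-antitoxin pair, which kills plasmid-free segregants. Short annotated fragments of Tn5 transposase, a CloDF13 origin and lacZα appear to be backbone or cloning remnants rather than functional parts.

The payload consists of three modules: a promoter module described as PsNifH, a coding module encoding superfolder GFP, and a terminator-position module containing a unique 12-nucleotide barcode next to a universal primer binding site. The promoter and barcode are not annotated in the feature table, but the unannotated stretch just upstream of the sfGFP coding sequence is consistent with the promoter's position. The lambda t0 and rrnB T1 terminators flank the cassette region and help insulate it from backbone transcription. As a nifH promoter drives nitrogenase gene expression, GFP output is expected to report nitrogen-fixation activity, while the barcode identifies the strain carrying the plasmid. The plasmid belongs to a kit of otherwise identical constructs differing only in barcode. According to the associated publication title, the kit is used to measure rhizobial competitiveness and N2 fixation in legume nodules simultaneously.
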