Addgene plasmid #133185: pOPS0544
Purpose: Reporter plasmid with a 12-nucleotide specific "barcode" sequence. This plasmid is not available as an individual bacterial stab, but can be requested as part of the Plasmid-ID Kit (Kit #1000000168 ).
Depositing lab: Philip Poole. Depositing organization: University of Oxford. Publication: Optimizing Rhizobium-legume symbioses by simultaneous measurement of rhizobial competitiveness and N2 fixation in nodules. Mendoza-Suarez MA, Geddes BA, Sanchez-Canizares C, Ramirez-Gonzalez RH, Kirchhelle C, Jorrin B, Poole PS. Proc Natl Acad Sci U S A. 2020 May 5;117(18):9822-9831. doi: 10.1073/pnas.1921225117. Epub 2020 Apr 21. PubMed 32317381.
Backbone
  Vector backbone: pOGG026 (Addgene ID 113992)
  Vector type: Bacterial Expression
Growth in bacteria
  Bacterial resistance: Kanamycin, 50 μg/mL
  Growth temperature: 37°C
  Growth strain: ST18 (S17 delta pir delta hemA)
  Copy number: Low Copy
Gene/Insert
  Gene/Insert name: PU module (PsNifH from pOGG043), SC module (sfGFP from pOGG037), and T module (ATGATGAGCCTC and universal primer binding site)
  Species: Synthetic
  Mutation: Domesticated for Golden Gate cloning
  Cloning method: Unknown
Terms and licenses: Academic/Nonprofit Terms; Industry Terms: Not Available to Industry
Depositor comments: The only difference is the sequence: ATGATGAGCCTC . Please note that this plasmid may require a unique bacterial strain, so make sure to confirm that you can also obtain the appropriate growth strain. Please contact us or contact our distributors if you have any questions. This plasmid is not available as an individual bacterial stab, but can be requested as part of the Plasmid-ID Kit (Kit #1000000168 ).
How to cite: pOPS0544 was a gift from Philip Poole (Addgene plasmid # 133185)
